Addgene plasmid #177341: pDS1885
Purpose: Expresses Aequorin in Candida albicans using the dominant marker SAT1
Depositing lab: Dominique Sanglard. Depositing organization: Universite de Lausanne (UNIL). Publication: Aequorin as a Useful Calcium-Sensing Reporter in Candida albicans. Sanglard D. J Fungi (Basel). 2021 Apr 20;7(4). pii: jof7040319. doi: 10.3390/jof7040319. PubMed 33924126.
Backbone
  Vector backbone: pGFP
  Vector type: Yeast Expression
  Selectable markers: SAT1
Growth in bacteria
  Bacterial resistance: Ampicillin, 100 μg/mL
  Growth temperature: 37°C
  Growth strain: DH5alpha
  Copy number: High Copy
Gene/Insert
  Gene/Insert name: Aequorin
  Insert size (bp): 600
  Promoter: ACT1
  Cloning method: Restriction Enzyme; 5′ cloning site PstI (not destroyed); 3′ cloning site NheI (not destroyed)
  Sequencing primers: 5′ ATTATCTCGATATTAATA; 3′ CGTTCTTAATACTAACAT
Terms and licenses: Academic/Nonprofit Terms; Industry Terms: Not Available to Industry
How to cite: pDS1885 was a gift from Dominique Sanglard (Addgene plasmid # 177341 ; http://n2t.net/addgene:177341 ; RRID:Addgene_177341)
