[The description below was written by a language model from this plasmid's Addgene catalogue record and pLannotate feature annotations shown in this document.]
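Description:
pDS1885 is a 7.3 kb yeast expression plasmid built on the pGFP backbone for producing the calcium-sensing photoprotein aequorin in Candida albicans. Its bacterial portion is pBluescript-like. It has a high-copy ColE1/pUC origin, an ampicillin resistance gene (β-lactamase) with its own promoter for selection in E. coli, and an f1 phage origin. It also retains lacZα and lac promoter/operator remnants, with T3 and T7 promoters flanking fragments of the multiple cloning site. No fungal replication origin is annotated. The table does show two adjacent fragments resembling ribosomal protein S1 genes (RPS1) downstream of the expression cassette. These may provide homology for chromosomal integration, but the record does not state how the plasmid is maintained in Candida.

The payload is an approximately 600 bp aequorin coding sequence, matching the Aequorea victoria protein, cloned between PstI and NheI sites that both remain intact. According to the catalogue entry it is driven by the ACT1 promoter, which the automated feature table does not annotate. A fragment of the S. cerevisiae CYC1 terminator follows the coding sequence. Aequorin emits blue light when calcium triggers oxidation of its bound chromophore coelenterazine, so luminescence reports intracellular calcium levels. Selection in Candida relies on SAT1, a streptothricin acetyltransferase gene present in the opposite orientation to the reporter. It acts as a dominant drug-resistance marker, so transformation does not depend on auxotrophic host strains. The regulatory elements driving SAT1 are not annotated, and the short "copia promoter" hit nearby is probably a spurious match. The plasmid is intended for calcium reporter studies in C. albicans.
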