Features (pLannotate 1.2.2; 20 found; start..end, strand, type, name):
    429..1016    +  CDS            AEQ1_AEQVI: Experimental evidence at protein level: Swiss-Prot protein existence level 1. Ca(2+)-dependent bioluminescence photoprotein. Displays an emission peak at 470 nm (blue light). Trace amounts of calcium ion trigger the intramolecular oxidation of the chromophore, coelenterazine into coelenteramide and CO(2) with the concomitant emission of light. From Aequorea victoria (Water jellyfish) (Mesonema victoria).
   1026..1085    +  terminator     CYC1 terminator (fragment): S. cerevisiae CYC1; transcription terminator for CYC1
   1111..1413    +  CDS            RPS1B (fragment): RS3A2_YEAST - Also known as PLC2, RPS10B. Experimental evidence at protein level: Swiss-Prot protein existence level 1. Component of the ribosome, a large ribonucleoprotein complex responsible for the synthesis of proteins in the cell. The small ribosomal subunit (SSU) binds messenger RNAs (mRNAs) and translates the encoded message by selecting cognate aminoacyl-transfer RNA (tRNA) molecules. The large subunit (LSU) contains the ribosomal catalytic site termed the peptidyl transferase center (PTC), which catalyzes the formation of peptide bonds, thereby polymerizing the amino acids delivered b
   1469..1933    +  CDS            RPS1 (fragment): RS3A_KLULA - Experimental evidence at protein level: Swiss-Prot protein existence level 1. From Kluyveromyces lactis (strain ATCC 8585 / CBS 2359 / DSM 70799 / NBRC 1267 / NRRL Y-1140 / WM37) (Yeast) (Candida sphaerica).
   1949..1968    -  misc_feature   MCS (fragment): pBluescript multiple cloning site
   2036..2052    +  promoter       copia promoter (fragment): strong promoter from the Drosophila transposable element copia (Sinclair et al., 1986)
   2111..2632    -  CDS            sat-1: STA_ECOLX - Protein inferred from homology: Swiss-Prot protein existence level 3. Involved in resistance to streptothricin, a broad-spectrum antibiotic produced by streptomycetes (PubMed:1850404). Detoxifies streptothricin via acetylation of the beta amino group of the first beta-lysyl moiety of streptothricin (By similarity). From Escherichia coli.
   3830..3853    -  misc_feature   MCS (fragment): pBluescript multiple cloning site
   3862..3880    -  promoter       T7 promoter: promoter for bacteriophage T7 RNA polymerase
   3883..4040    +  CDS            lacZα (fragment): LacZα fragment of β-galactosidase; lacZ fragment
   4071..4499    -  rep_origin     f1 ori (sequence partly withheld): f1 bacteriophage origin of replication; arrow indicates direction of (+) strand synthesis
   4526..4630    +  promoter       AmpR promoter: bla
   4631..5491    +  CDS            AmpR: β-lactamase; bla; confers resistance to ampicillin, carbenicillin, and related antibiotics
   5662..6250    +  rep_origin     ori: high-copy-number ColE1/pMB1/pBR322/pUC origin of replication
   6433..6525    +  CDS            lacI (fragment): lac repressor; lacI; The lac repressor binds to the lac operator to inhibit transcription in E. coli. This inhibition can be relieved by adding lactose or isopropyl-β-D-thiogalactopyranoside (IPTG).
   6538..6559    +  protein_bind   CAP binding site: CAP binding activates transcription in the presence of cAMP. E. coli catabolite activator protein
   6574..6604    +  promoter       lac promoter: promoter for the E. coli lac operon
   6612..6628    +  protein_bind   lac operator: The lac repressor binds to the lac operator to inhibit transcription in E. coli. This inhibition can be relieved by adding lactose or isopropyl-β-D-thiogalactopyranoside (IPTG). lac repressor encoded by lacI
   6673..6691    +  promoter       T3 promoter: promoter for bacteriophage T3 RNA polymerase
   6703..6723    -  misc_feature   MCS (fragment): pBluescript multiple cloning site
>Addgene plasmid #177341 | pDS1885 | addgene full sequence | sequence record 348600 | Addgene NGS Result
GGTGTGTGCTATTTATATTATATAGTTTACTCATAATACCATAAAATATTCGGTTTGATTAGGTTATTTT
AATAAGCTAATTTGTTTCTAATCGTGTAATTTATGCTGTGTATATTAAGTAGTGTGTGCACTGCCCAAAA
ATGTTTGTTGTTTATAGTCGGTTAAAGAGAAAAAAGAAAAAAAGATCCATACACACACGTTAATTAGTTG
TTCAACGTAATACACTCATATTTTGTTCTTATTTGCTTTCGGTCGCTGTTCTCACCAAGATTTATTGCCA
ACGAAACAATTTTTTTTTATATATTTTCAGATTTTTCTTTTTTTCCTTTCCTTTCCTTTTCTAATTTTCA
CTCCTGGTTTTCTTTCTTTCTTAGAAACATTATCTCGATATTAATATTAAAAAAATATAATCATTCAAAC
TGCAGAAAATGACAAGCAAACAATACTCAGTCAAGCTTACACCAGACTTCGACAACCCAAAATGGATTGG
ACGACACAAGCACATGTTTAATTTTCTTGATGTCAACCACAATGGAAGGATCTCTCTTGACGAGATGGTC
TACAAGGCGTCCGATATTGTTATAAACAATCTTGGAGCAACACCTGAACAAGCCAAACGTCACAAAGATG
CTGTAGAAGCCTTCTTCGGAGGAGCTGGAATGAAATACGGTGTAGAAACTGAATGGCCTGAATACATCGA
AGGATGGAAAAGATTGGCTTCCGAGGAATTGAAAAGGTATTCAAAAAACCAAATCACACTTATTCGTTTA
TGGGGTGATGCATTGTTCGATATCATTGACAAAGATCAAAATGGAGCCATTACATTGGATGAATGGAAAG
CATACACCAAATCTGCTGGCATCATCCAATCGTCAGAAGATTGCGAGGAAACATTCAGAGTGTGCGATAT
TGATGAAAGTGGACAGCTCGATGTTGATGAGATGACAAGACAACATTTAGGATTTTGGTACACCATGGAT
CCTGCTTGCGAAAAGCTCTACGGTGGAGCTGTCCCCTAAGCTAGCGTCCCTATTTATTTTTTTATAGTTA
TGTTAGTATTAAGAACGTTATTTATATTTCAAATTCGCGTAGATCCAACTCAAGTACAACATGGCTGTCG
GTAAAAACAAGAGATTGTCCAAAGGAAAGAAAGGATTAAAAAAGAAGGTCGTTGACCCATTCACCAGAAA
AGATTGGTTTGACATCAAAGCTCCAACCACTTTTGAAAACAGAAATGTTGGTAAAACTTTGATCAACAGA
TCTACCGGTTTAAAGAATGCCGCTGATGGCTTGAAAGGTAGAGTTTTCGAAGTTTGTTTGGCCGACTTAC
AAGGTTCCGAAGACCACTCTTACAGAAAAATCAAATTGAGAGTTGATGAAGTCCAAGGTAAAAACTTGTT
GACCAACTTCCATGAGGCCTCCATGGAGGCCTCATGGAGGCCTCATGGAGGCCTCATGGAGGCCTCATGG
TTTGGATTTCACTTCTGACAAATTAAGATCATTGGTCAGAAAATGGCAATCATTAGTTGAAGCTAATGTC
ACTGTTAAAACTTCCGACGATTACGTTTTGAGAGTTTTTGCCATTGCTTTCACCAAAAGACAACCAAACC
AAATCAAGAAAACTACTTACGCTCAATCCTCTAAATTGAGAGAAGTCAGAAAGAAGATGATTGAAATTAT
GCAAAGAGAAGTTTCCAACTGTACTTTAGCTCAATTAACTTCCAAATTGATTCCAGAAGTCATTGGCCGT
GAAATTGAAAAATCCACCCAAACCATTTTCCCATTACAAAATGTCCACATCAGAAAAGTCAAATTGTTGA
AACAACCAAAATTCGACTTGGGTTCATTATTGGCTTTGCACGGTGAAGGTTCAACCGAAGAAAAAGGTAA
GAAAGTTTCTTCTGGTTTCAAAGATGTTGTTTTAGAATCTGTTTAAGGATAAGGATCTGGGGGATCCACT
AGTTCTAGTTCTAGAGGACCACCTTTGATTGTAAATAGTAATAATTACCACCCTTATCTAATTATTTATT
TAACTTATTTATTTATTTATTATACATATATACAAATCTAATAAAGTGAAAATCTCCCCCTTCACACTTC
ACATATGTTAGGCGTCATCCTGTGCTCCCGAGAACCAGTACCAGTACATCGCTGTTTCGTTCGAGACTTG
AGGTCTAGTTTTATACGTGAAGAGGTCAATGCCGCCGAGAGTAAAGCCACATTTTGCGTACAAATTGCAG
GCAGGTACATTGTTCGTTTGTGTCTCTAATCGTATGCCAAGGAGCTGTCTGCTTAGTGCCCACTTTTTCG
CAAATTCGATGAGACTGTGCGCGACTCCTTTGCCTCGGTGCGTGTGCGACACAACAATGTGTTCGATAGA
GGCTAGATCGTTCCATGTTGAGTTGAGTTCAATCTTCCCGACAAGCTCTTGGTCGATGAATGCGCCATAG
CAAGCAGAGTCTTCATCAGAGTCATCATCCGAGATGTAATCCTTCCGGTAGGGGCTCACACTTCTGGTAG
ATAGTTCAAAGCCTTGGTCGGATAGGTGCACATCGAACACTTCACGAACAATGAAATGGTTCTCAGCATC
CAATGTTTCCGCCACCTGCTCAGGGATCACCGAAATTTTCATATGAGAACCGTTATCGATAACTAAAGCA
GCAACTTCTTCTATAAAAATGGGTTAGTATGACAGTCATTTAAATAAGGAATTTTTCAGTTGGCTTGGTT
TCAATTCAATGTTCGTTTTTTTTTTCTTGCTGTGTTTGTGTTTGTGTTGTCTATAGTTGTGTGCACTGAG
CGTCGAAAAAAAAAATTCATAGTGAGCCGGGAAATCTGTATAGCCCAGATAACAACACAAGTCCAAACTA
GAAACTCGTCAAACACCAAAAGCAATGTTGAATCAATTGCCTTGCACAAGTACACGTAGGAAAACATAAA
ACATTGCAATTTTGAATATTGAGCCTTTTGTCGTAACATTGGTTGATAGGATTACTCACCGAATGGTTTT
GAAACCACTGCCGACAGATCAATCAATCAATCAAAAAACGTGAACTTTGAAAAAGGGGAAGAACAGATAC
ATTGAAGTTAGCCATTTCCACTGATCGTCACAACATATCTGATAAATTACTTTCAAAATTATAAGCTGAT
GTGTGTGTATTATTAATGTGACAGTAACATCCCAAACGAGAAATATTATGTCGACAACAAAAAAGTTTGA
TCTGAATTGAAAATGAAGTTTTCCCACCCTACCCATTTGTCATATTGAAACCAATCAACTGATTAATCAA
TCAATTAGAATTGAAGCTAAACTAAAACATACCACCGTCCATTTTGAATGATTATATTTTTTTAATATTA
ATATCGAGATAATGTTTCTAAGAAAGAAAGAAAACCAGGAGTGAAAATTAGAAAAGGAAAGGAAAGGAAA
AAAAGAAAAATCTGAAAATATATAAAAAAAAATTGTTTCGTTGGCAATAAATCTTGGTGAGAACAGCGAC
CGAAAGCAAATAAGAACAAAATATGAGTGTATTACGTTGAACAACTAATTAACGTGTGTGTATGGATCTC
TTTTTCTTTTTTCTCTTTAACCGACTATAAACAACAAACATTTTTGGGCAGTGCACACACTACTTAATAT
ACACAGCATAAATTACACGATTAGAAACAAATTAGCTTATTAAAATAACCTAATCAAACCGAATATTTTA
TGGTATTATGAGTAAACTATATAATATAAATAGCACACACCCACAACAACAACAAAGGAAAACTAAAAGG
TTTTTTCTTTTTGAAAAGATCGTTTTCTTTATTATTCTCTAGTTTTGACGCGGCCGCCACCGCGGTGGAG
CTCCAATTCGCCCTATAGTGAGTCGTATTACAATTCACTGGCCGTCGTTTTACAACGTCGTGACTGGGAA
AACCCTGGCGTTACCCAACTTAATCGCCTTGCAGCACATCCCCCTTTCGCCAGCTGGCGTAATAGCGAAG
AGGCCCGCACCGATCGCCCTTCCCAACAGTTGCGCAGCCTGAATGGCGAATGGAAATTGTAAGCGTTAAT
ATTTTGTTAAAATTCGCGTTAAATTTTTGTTAAATCAGCTCATTTTTTAACCAATAGGCCGAAATCGGCA
AAATCCCTTATAAATCAAAAGAATAGACCGAGATAGGGT
[37 nt withheld, positions 4170-4206]
AAAGAACGTGGACTCCAACGTCAAAGG
[49 nt withheld, positions 4234-4282]
T
[91 nt withheld, positions 4284-4374]
G
[124 nt withheld, positions 4376-4499]
CAGGTGGCACTTTTCGGGGAAATGTGCGCGGAACCCCTATTTGTTTATTTTTCTAAATACATTCAAATAT
GTATCCGCTCATGAGACAATAACCCTGATAAATGCTTCAATAATATTGAAAAAGGAAGAGTATGAGTATT
CAACATTTCCGTGTCGCCCTTATTCCCTTTTTTGCGGCATTTTGCCTTCCTGTTTTTGCTCACCCAGAAA
CGCTGGTGAAAGTAAAAGATGCTGAAGATCAGTTGGGTGCACGAGTGGGTTACATCGAACTGGATCTCAA
CAGCGGTAAGATCCTTGAGAGTTTTCGCCCCGAAGAACGTTTTCCAATGATGAGCACTTTTAAAGTTCTG
CTATGTGGCGCGGTATTATCCCGTATTGACGCCGGGCAAGAGCAACTCGGTCGCCGCATACACTATTCTC
AGAATGACTTGGTTGAGTACTCACCAGTCACAGAAAAGCATCTTACGGATGGCATGACAGTAAGAGAATT
ATGCAGTGCTGCCATAACCATGAGTGATAACACTGCGGCCAACTTACTTCTGACAACGATCGGAGGACCG
AAGGAGCTAACCGCTTTTTTGCACAACATGGGGGATCATGTAACTCGCCTTGATCGTTGGGAACCGGAGC
TGAATGAAGCCATACCAAACGACGAGCGTGACACCACGATGCCTGTAGCAATGGCAACAACGTTGCGCAA
ACTATTAACTGGCGAACTACTTACTCTAGCTTCCCGGCAACAATTAATAGACTGGATGGAGGCGGATAAA
GTTGCAGGACCACTTCTGCGCTCGGCCCTTCCGGCTGGCTGGTTTATTGCTGATAAATCTGGAGCCGGTG
AGCGTGGGTCTCGCGGTATCATTGCAGCACTGGGGCCAGATGGTAAGCCCTCCCGTATCGTAGTTATCTA
CACGACGGGGAGTCAGGCAACTATGGATGAACGAAATAGACAGATCGCTGAGATAGGTGCCTCACTGATT
AAGCATTGGTAACTGTCAGACCAAGTTTACTCATATATACTTTAGATTGATTTAAAACTTCATTTTTAAT
TTAAAAGGATCTAGGTGAAGATCCTTTTTGATAATCTCATGACCAAAATCCCTTAACGTGAGTTTTCGTT
CCACTGAGCGTCAGACCCCGTAGAAAAGATCAAAGGATCTTCTTGAGATCCTTTTTTTCTGCGCGTAATC
TGCTGCTTGCAAACAAAAAAACCACCGCTACCAGCGGTGGTTTGTTTGCCGGATCAAGAGCTACCAACTC
TTTTTCCGAAGGTAACTGGCTTCAGCAGAGCGCAGATACCAAATACTGTTCTTCTAGTGTAGCCGTAGTT
AGGCCACCACTTCAAGAACTCTGTAGCACCGCCTACATACCTCGCTCTGCTAATCCTGTTACCAGTGGCT
GCTGCCAGTGGCGATAAGTCGTGTCTTACCGGGTTGGACTCAAGACGATAGTTACCGGATAAGGCGCAGC
GGTCGGGCTGAACGGGGGGTTCGTGCACACAGCCCAGCTTGGAGCGAACGACCTACACCGAACTGAGATA
CCTACAGCGTGAGCTATGAGAAAGCGCCACGCTTCCCGAAGGGAGAAAGGCGGACAGGTATCCGGTAAGC
GGCAGGGTCGGAACAGGAGAGCGCACGAGGGAGCTTCCAGGGGGAAACGCCTGGTATCTTTATAGTCCTG
TCGGGTTTCGCCACCTCTGACTTGAGCGTCGATTTTTGTGATGCTCGTCAGGGGGGCGGAGCCTATGGAA
AAACGCCAGCAACGCGGCCTTTTTACGGTTCCTGGCCTTTTGCTGGCCTTTTGCTCACATGTTCTTTCCT
GCGTTATCCCCTGATTCTGTGGATAACCGTATTACCGCCTTTGAGTGAGCTGATACCGCTCGCCGCAGCC
GAACGACCGAGCGCAGCGAGTCAGTGAGCGAGGAAGCGGAAGAGCGCCCAATACGCAAACCGCCTCTCCC
CGCGCGTTGGCCGATTCATTAATGCAGCTGGCACGACAGGTTTCCCGACTGGAAAGCGGGCAGTGAGCGC
AACGCAATTAATGTGAGTTAGCTCACTCATTAGGCACCCCAGGCTTTACACTTTATGCTTCCGGCTCGTA
TGTTGTGTGGAATTGTGAGCGGATAACAATTTCACACAGGAAACAGCTATGACCATGATTACGCCAAGCT
CGAAATTAACCCTCACTAAAGGGAACAAAAGCTGGTACCGGGCCCCCCCTCGAGCTATTAAGATCACCAG
CCTCGTTTATAATAAACTTAGTCTAATATTTCTTTTGGACCAAAATAGAAACTGTTCTCAGGTGGCAAAA
AACAGCTTAAAGTCTGTGTTAAAAAAAGATCTCGGCTATGCCAATCAAAAAGGAGTGACATTATTATGTA
AAAGAAGAAATGTTGTAATTCCGCGAAACAACAATTTTAATGCTTACTGTGCCGCCACCAATATCCTATG
GCCAAGGGGCCTTTAAACATGCCACGGAAATATACAGTCAAAGTAAACCTACTATGTCTTTAGAGCCTTC
AGGATCAATTGTTTTTAAATGAATGACTGCAAAACTAGAAAAGTAGCCTCTTACATAAGCAAGTCATTTG
TACACCGAGAGTTTAGTAACCAGTGAAGCAAGTATATCTGGCAAACCTGAAACTTATCTGTGAATTATAA
AGCTCATAAGTAAAAAGTGTAGAAAAGAAGATAAGGCAGACCAAATACAAATTTGCAACAGTACAACGAA
TACTTCAGCGTCAAAACTAGAGAATAATAAAGAAAACGATCTTTTCAAAAAGAAAAAACCTTTTAGTTTT
CCTTTGTTGTTGTTGTG
